Addgene plasmid #234987: pEABR NA 3C FLAG SA
Purpose: For production of Extracellular Vesicles (EVs), with the transmembrane region of Neuraminidase protein fused to Streptavidin on the vesicles surface
Depositing lab: Monica Gonzalez-Magaldi & Daniel Leahy. Depositing organization: University of Texas at Austin. Publication: Structure and organization of full-length Epidermal Growth Factor Receptor in extracellular vesicles by cryo-electron tomography. Gonzalez-Magaldi M, Gullapalli A, Papoulas O, Liu C, Leung AY, Guo L, Brilot A, Marcotte EM, Ke Z, Leahy DJ. bioRxiv [Preprint]. 2024 Nov 28:2024.11.25.625301. doi: 10.1101/2024.11.25.625301. PubMed 39651119.
Backbone
  Vector backbone: pBluescript
  Vector type: Mammalian Expression
Growth in bacteria
  Bacterial resistance: Ampicillin, 100 μg/mL
  Growth temperature: 37°C
  Growth strain: DH5alpha
  Copy number: High Copy
Gene/Insert
  Gene/Insert name: EABR-NA (alt name: ESCRT and Alix binding region (EABR) fused to the transmembrane region of influenza neuraminidase (NA))
  Species: H. sapiens (human)
  Mutation: In the Streptavidin coding sequence Glu44Val/Ser45Thr/Val47Arg. Codon optimized for mammalian cell expression
  GenBank ID: PQ860840
  Tag / fusion protein: HRV 3C site, FLAG, Strep-Tactin (SA) (C terminal on insert)
  Cloning method: Gibson Cloning
Terms and licenses: Academic/Nonprofit Terms; Industry Terms: Not Available to Industry
Depositor comments: Please note: This plasmid contains 5 silent mutations in Streptavidin. These silent mutations do not impact plasmid function.
How to cite: pEABR NA 3C FLAG SA was a gift from Monica Gonzalez-Magaldi & Daniel Leahy (Addgene plasmid # 234987 ; http://n2t.net/addgene:234987 ; RRID:Addgene_234987)
