[The description below was written by a language model from this plasmid's Addgene catalogue record and pLannotate feature annotations shown in this document.]
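Description:
pEABR NA 3C FLAG SA is a 5,079-nt mammalian expression plasmid built on a pBluescript backbone and designed to generate extracellular vesicles (EVs) that display streptavidin on their surface. In bacteria it is maintained at high copy through the ColE1/pUC-type origin and selected with ampicillin via the β-lactamase gene. Remnants of the parental phagemid are still present, including the f1 origin, T7 and T3 promoters, lac promoter/operator elements, a lacZα fragment and pieces of the multiple cloning site. No mammalian selection marker is annotated, only a very short SV40 promoter fragment, which suggests use by transient transfection.

The expression cassette is driven by the CMV immediate early enhancer and promoter and terminated by the bovine growth hormone polyadenylation signal. The annotated open reading frame begins with a short fragment matching mouse Fcgr2, which the catalogue fields do not mention or explain. It is followed by a fragment of human CEP55 that corresponds to the ESCRT- and ALIX-binding region (EABR), which recruits the cellular budding machinery to drive vesicle release. Next comes an N-terminal portion of influenza neuraminidase containing its transmembrane region, which anchors the fusion in the membrane. Downstream are an HRV 3C protease cleavage site, a FLAG epitope and a streptavidin core. The streptavidin sequence is codon optimized for mammalian cells and carries Glu44Val, Ser45Thr and Val47Arg substitutions, which the record labels as Strep-Tactin. The depositor also notes five silent changes in this region that do not affect function.

Because neuraminidase is a type II membrane protein, the arrangement should place the EABR on the cytosolic side and the C-terminal streptavidin on the vesicle exterior. There it could serve for capture or for binding tagged partners, with FLAG for detection and the 3C site for proteolytic release. The associated work concerns cryo-electron tomography of receptors in EVs.
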