Features (pLannotate 1.2.2; 23 found; start..end, strand, type, name):
     96..475     +  enhancer       CMV enhancer: human cytomegalovirus immediate early enhancer
    476..679     +  promoter       CMV promoter: human cytomegalovirus (CMV) immediate early promoter
    779..922     +  CDS            Fcgr2 (fragment): FCGR2_MOUSE - Also known as Fcgr2b, Ly-17. Experimental evidence at protein level: Swiss-Prot protein existence level 1. Receptor for the Fc region of complexed immunoglobulins gamma. Low affinity receptor. Involved in a variety of effector and regulatory functions such as phagocytosis of antigen-antibody complexes from the circulation and modulation of antibody production by B-cells. Isoform IIB1 and isoform IIB1' form caps but fail to mediate endocytosis or phagocytosis. Isoform IIB2 can mediate the endocytosis of soluble immune complexes via clathrin-coated pits. Isoform IIB1 and isoform II
    935..1108    +  CDS            CEP55 (fragment): CEP55_HUMAN - Also known as C10orf3 From Homo sapiens (Human).
   1109..1249    +  CDS            P03468 (fragment): NRAM_I34A1 - Experimental evidence at protein level: Swiss-Prot protein existence level 1. Catalyzes the removal of terminal sialic acid residues from viral and cellular glycoconjugates. Cleaves off the terminal sialic acids on the glycosylated HA during virus budding to facilitate virus release. Additionally helps virus spread through the circulation by further removing sialic acids from the cell surface. These cleavages prevent self-aggregation and ensure the efficient spread of the progeny virus from cell to cell. Otherwise, infection would be limited to one round of replication. Described
   1262..1285    +  CDS            HRV 3C site: recognition and cleavage site for human rhinovirus 3C and PreScission proteases
   1334..1357    +  CDS            FLAG: FLAG® epitope tag, followed by an enterokinase cleavage site
   1367..1846    +  CDS            SAV_STRAV (fragment): Experimental evidence at protein level: Swiss-Prot protein existence level 1. The biological function of streptavidin is not known. Forms a strong non-covalent specific complex with biotin (one molecule of biotin per subunit of streptavidin). From Streptomyces avidinii.
   1881..2105    +  polyA_signal   bGH poly(A) signal: bovine growth hormone polyadenylation signal
   2109..2130    +  promoter       SV40 promoter (fragment): SV40 enhancer and early promoter
   2142..2171    -  misc_feature   MCS (fragment): pBluescript multiple cloning site
   2180..2198    -  promoter       T7 promoter: promoter for bacteriophage T7 RNA polymerase
   2201..2358    +  CDS            lacZα (fragment): LacZα fragment of β-galactosidase; lacZ fragment
   2363..2791    +  rep_origin     f1 ori (sequence partly withheld): f1 bacteriophage origin of replication; arrow indicates direction of (+) strand synthesis
   2844..2948    +  promoter       AmpR promoter: bla
   2949..3809    +  CDS            AmpR: β-lactamase; bla; confers resistance to ampicillin, carbenicillin, and related antibiotics
   3980..4568    +  rep_origin     ori: high-copy-number ColE1/pMB1/pBR322/pUC origin of replication
   4751..4843    +  CDS            lacI (fragment): lac repressor; lacI; The lac repressor binds to the lac operator to inhibit transcription in E. coli. This inhibition can be relieved by adding lactose or isopropyl-β-D-thiogalactopyranoside (IPTG).
   4856..4877    +  protein_bind   CAP binding site: CAP binding activates transcription in the presence of cAMP. E. coli catabolite activator protein
   4892..4922    +  promoter       lac promoter: promoter for the E. coli lac operon
   4930..4946    +  protein_bind   lac operator: The lac repressor binds to the lac operator to inhibit transcription in E. coli. This inhibition can be relieved by adding lactose or isopropyl-β-D-thiogalactopyranoside (IPTG). lac repressor encoded by lacI
   4991..5009    +  promoter       T3 promoter: promoter for bacteriophage T3 RNA polymerase
   5021..5041    -  misc_feature   MCS (fragment): pBluescript multiple cloning site
>Addgene plasmid #234987 | pEABR NA 3C FLAG SA | addgene full sequence | sequence record 468750 | Addgene NGS Result
ATAAATCAATATTGGCTATTGGCCATTGCATACGTTGTATCCATATCATAATATGTACATTTATATTGGC
TCATGTCCAACATTACCGCCATGTTGACATTGATTATTGACTAGTTATTAATAGTAATCAATTACGGGGT
CATTAGTTCATAGCCCATATATGGAGTTCCGCGTTACATAACTTACGGTAAATGGCCCGCCTGGCTGACC
GCCCAACGACCCCCGCCCATTGACGTCAATAATGACGTATGTTCCCATAGTAACGCCAATAGGGACTTTC
CATTGACGTCAATGGGTGGAGTATTTACGGTAAACTGCCCACTTGGCAGTACATCAAGTGTATCATATGC
CAAGTACGCCCCCTATTGACGTCAATGACGGTAAATGGCCCGCCTGGCATTATGCCCAGTACATGACCTT
ATGGGACTTTCCTACTTGGCAGTACATCTACGTATTAGTCATCGCTATTACCATGGTGATGCGGTTTTGG
CAGTACATCAATGGGCGTGGATAGCGGTTTGACTCACGGGGATTTCCAAGTCTCCACCCCATTGACGTCA
ATGGGAGTTTGTTTTGGCACCAAAATCAACGGGACTTTCCAAAATGTCGTAACAACTCCGCCCCATTGAC
GCAAATGGGCGGTAGGCGTGTACGGTGGGAGGTCTATATAAGCAGAGCTCGTTTAGTGAACCGTCAGATC
GCCTGGAGACGCCATCCACGCTGTTTTGACCTCCATAGAAGACACCGGGACCGATCCAGCCTCCGCGGCC
CCAAGCTTGCTTTGCCTGGCAATCCCGATCACAGGGAAATGGGGGAAACTCTCCCAGAAGAGGTTGGAGA
ATATCGGCAGCCATCTGGTGGCAGTGTACCTGTGTCTCCGGGTCCGCCCAGTGGTCTTGAACCCACTAGC
TCCTCACCTTACGGCGGCGGCTCCTTTAACAGCTCAATCAACAACATCCACGAAATGGAGATTCAGCTGA
AGGATGCACTCGAAAAGAATCAACAATGGCTCGTTTACGACCAACAACGCGAGGTGTACGTGAAAGGATT
GCTTGCAAAAATTTTCGAACTGGAAAAGAAAACAGAGACTGCAGCACATAGTCTTCCTATGAACCCGAAC
CAGAAAATTATTACGATTGGATCTATCTGCCTTGTAGTCGGTCTCATCAGCCTGATCCTCCAAATAGGGA
ATATAATCTCAATATGGATCAGTCACTCAATACAGACCGGCAGTCAGAATCACACCGGAGGCGGCGGATC
CCTTGAAGTCCTCTTTCAGGGACCCGATTATAAGGACGATGACGATAAGGATTACAAGGATGATGATGAC
AAGGATTACAAGGACGACGATGACAAGGGAGGCGGATCCGACCCATCCAAGGACTCCAAAGCACAAGTGT
CTGCGGCTGAAGCCGGGATAACTGGGACGTGGTACAACCAACTTGGGTCTACGTTTATAGTCACTGCTGG
GGCAGACGGAGCCCTTACTGGTACCTATGTGACCGCGAGAGGAAACGCAGAAAGCCGCTACGTTCTCACA
GGTCGGTATGATAGCGCCCCTGCGACAGATGGGAGCGGAACAGCATTGGGTTGGACCGTCGCGTGGAAGA
ATAACTACAGAAACGCTCATAGTGCTACCACCTGGTCTGGACAGTATGTAGGTGGAGCGGAGGCCCGAAT
AAACACCCAGTGGCTCCTCACGTCAGGTACAACGGAGGCAAACGCGTGGAAATCTACACTTGTTGGTCAC
GACACGTTCACCAAAGTCAAACCGTCAGCAGCAAGTATCGATGCTGCAAAGAAGGCTGGGGTGAACAATG
GTAATCCGCTTGACGCAGTACAGCAGTGAGAATTCCTGCAGCCCCGCTGATCAGCCTCGACTGTGCCTTC
TAGTTGCCAGCCATCTGTTGTTTGCCCCTCCCCCGTGCCTTCCTTGACCCTGGAAGGTGCCACTCCCACT
GTCCTTTCCTAATAAAATGAGGAAATTGCATCGCATTGTCTGAGTAGGTGTCATTCTATTCTGGGGGGTG
GGGTGGGGCAGGACAGCAAGGGGGAGGATTGGGAAGACAATAGCAGGCATGCTGGGGATGCGGTGGGCTC
TATGGCTTCTGAGGCGGAAAGAACCAGCTGGGGCTCGATCCTCTAGAGCGGCCGCCACTGCGGTGGAGCT
CCAATTCGCCCTATAGTGAGTCGTATTACAATTCACTGGCCGTCGTTTTACAACGTCGTGACTGGGAAAA
CCCTGGCGTTACCCAACTTAATCGCCTTGCAGCACATCCCCCTTTCGCCAGCTGGCGTAATAGCGAAGAG
GCCCGCACCGATCGCCCTTCCCAACAGTTGCGCAGCCTGAATGGCGAATGGG
[124 nt withheld, positions 2363-2486]
C
[91 nt withheld, positions 2488-2578]
A
[49 nt withheld, positions 2580-2628]
CCTTTGACGTTGGAGTCCACGTTCTTT
[37 nt withheld, positions 2656-2692]
ACCCTATCTCGGTCTATTCTTTTGATTTATAAGGGATTTTGCCGATTTCGGCCTATTGGTTAAAAAATGA
GCTGATTTAACAAAAATTTAACGCGAATTTTAACAAAATATTAACGCTTACAATTTAGGTGGCACTTTTC
GGGGAAATGTGCGCGGAACCCCTATTTGTTTATTTTTCTAAATACATTCAAATATGTATCCGCTCATGAG
ACAATAACCCTGATAAATGCTTCAATAATATTGAAAAAGGAAGAGTATGAGTATTCAACATTTCCGTGTC
GCCCTTATTCCCTTTTTTGCGGCATTTTGCCTTCCTGTTTTTGCTCACCCAGAAACGCTGGTGAAAGTAA
AAGATGCTGAAGATCAGTTGGGTGCACGAGTGGGTTACATCGAACTGGATCTCAACAGCGGTAAGATCCT
TGAGAGTTTTCGCCCCGAAGAACGTTTTCCAATGATGAGCACTTTTAAAGTTCTGCTATGTGGCGCGGTA
TTATCCCGTATTGACGCCGGGCAAGAGCAACTCGGTCGCCGCATACACTATTCTCAGAATGACTTGGTTG
AGTACTCACCAGTCACAGAAAAGCATCTTACGGATGGCATGACAGTAAGAGAATTATGCAGTGCTGCCAT
AACCATGAGTGATAACACTGCGGCCAACTTACTTCTGACAACGATCGGAGGACCGAAGGAGCTAACCGCT
TTTTTGCACAACATGGGGGATCATGTAACTCGCCTTGATCGTTGGGAACCGGAGCTGAATGAAGCCATAC
CAAACGACGAGCGTGACACCACGATGCCTGTAGCAATGGCAACAACGTTGCGCAAACTATTAACTGGCGA
ACTACTTACTCTAGCTTCCCGGCAACAATTAATAGACTGGATGGAGGCGGATAAAGTTGCAGGACCACTT
CTGCGCTCGGCCCTTCCGGCTGGCTGGTTTATTGCTGATAAATCTGGAGCCGGTGAGCGTGGGTCTCGCG
GTATCATTGCAGCACTGGGGCCAGATGGTAAGCCCTCCCGTATCGTAGTTATCTACACGACGGGGAGTCA
GGCAACTATGGATGAACGAAATAGACAGATCGCTGAGATAGGTGCCTCACTGATTAAGCATTGGTAACTG
TCAGACCAAGTTTACTCATATATACTTTAGATTGATTTAAAACTTCATTTTTAATTTAAAAGGATCTAGG
TGAAGATCCTTTTTGATAATCTCATGACCAAAATCCCTTAACGTGAGTTTTCGTTCCACTGAGCGTCAGA
CCCCGTAGAAAAGATCAAAGGATCTTCTTGAGATCCTTTTTTTCTGCGCGTAATCTGCTGCTTGCAAACA
AAAAAACCACCGCTACCAGCGGTGGTTTGTTTGCCGGATCAAGAGCTACCAACTCTTTTTCCGAAGGTAA
CTGGCTTCAGCAGAGCGCAGATACCAAATACTGTTCTTCTAGTGTAGCCGTAGTTAGGCCACCACTTCAA
GAACTCTGTAGCACCGCCTACATACCTCGCTCTGCTAATCCTGTTACCAGTGGCTGCTGCCAGTGGCGAT
AAGTCGTGTCTTACCGGGTTGGACTCAAGACGATAGTTACCGGATAAGGCGCAGCGGTCGGGCTGAACGG
GGGGTTCGTGCACACAGCCCAGCTTGGAGCGAACGACCTACACCGAACTGAGATACCTACAGCGTGAGCT
ATGAGAAAGCGCCACGCTTCCCGAAGGGAGAAAGGCGGACAGGTATCCGGTAAGCGGCAGGGTCGGAACA
GGAGAGCGCACGAGGGAGCTTCCAGGGGGAAACGCCTGGTATCTTTATAGTCCTGTCGGGTTTCGCCACC
TCTGACTTGAGCGTCGATTTTTGTGATGCTCGTCAGGGGGGCGGAGCCTATGGAAAAACGCCAGCAACGC
GGCCTTTTTACGGTTCCTGGCCTTTTGCTGGCCTTTTGCTCACATGTTCTTTCCTGCGTTATCCCCTGAT
TCTGTGGATAACCGTATTACCGCCTTTGAGTGAGCTGATACCGCTCGCCGCAGCCGAACGACCGAGCGCA
GCGAGTCAGTGAGCGAGGAAGCGGAAGAGCGCCCAATACGCAAACCGCCTCTCCCCGCGCGTTGGCCGAT
TCATTAATGCAGCTGGCACGACAGGTTTCCCGACTGGAAAGCGGGCAGTGAGCGCAACGCAATTAATGTG
AGTTAGCTCACTCATTAGGCACCCCAGGCTTTACACTTTATGCTTCCGGCTCGTATGTTGTGTGGAATTG
TGAGCGGATAACAATTTCACACAGGAAACAGCTATGACCATGATTACGCCAAGCTCGAAATTAACCCTCA
CTAAAGGGAACAAAAGCTGGTACCGGGCCCCCCCTCGAGATCCGGCCATTAGCCATATTATTCATTGGTT
ATATAGC
